Addgene plasmid #176027: pRRL-SFFV-rtTA3-IRES-Luc-P2A-mtagBFP
Purpose: construct expresses the reverse tet-responsive transactivator 3 (rtTA3) together with Luciferase (Luc) for bioluminescence in vivo imaging, and mTaqBFP for enriching transgenic cells by flow cytometry
Depositing lab: Irmela Jeremias. Depositing organization: Helmholtz Munich. Publication: Inducible transgene expression in PDX models in vivo identifies KLF4 as a therapeutic target for B-ALL. Liu WH, Mrozek-Gorska P, Wirth AK, Herold T, Schwarzkopf L, Pich D, Volse K, Melo-Narvaez MC, Carlet M, Hammerschmidt W, Jeremias I. Biomark Res. 2020 Sep 16;8:46. doi: 10.1186/s40364-020-00226-z. eCollection 2020. PubMed 32944247.
Backbone
  Vector backbone: pCDH
  Backbone manufacturer: System Biosciences
  Total vector size (bp): 10459
  Vector type: Lentiviral
Growth in bacteria
  Bacterial resistance: Ampicillin, 100 μg/mL
  Growth temperature: 37°C
  Growth strain: NEB Stable
  Copy number: High Copy
Gene/Insert 1
  Gene/Insert name: rtTA3
  Insert size (bp): 747
Gene/Insert 2
  Gene/Insert name: Luc2
  Species: Firefly Luc
  Insert size (bp): 1650
Gene/Insert 3
  Gene/Insert name: mtagBFP
  Species: Synthetic
  Insert size (bp): 706
Terms and licenses: Academic/Nonprofit Terms; Industry Terms: Not Available to Industry
How to cite: pRRL-SFFV-rtTA3-IRES-Luc-P2A-mtagBFP was a gift from Irmela Jeremias (Addgene plasmid # 176027 ; http://n2t.net/addgene:176027 ; RRID:Addgene_176027)
