[The description below was written by a language model from this plasmid's Addgene catalogue record and pLannotate feature annotations shown in this document.]
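Description:
pRRL-SFFV-rtTA3-IRES-Luc-P2A-mtagBFP is a third-generation, self-inactivating HIV-1-based lentiviral transfer plasmid of roughly 10.4 kb. The catalogue lists pCDH as the backbone, although the name points to the pRRL lineage. It is propagated in E. coli through a high-copy ColE1/pUC-type origin with ampicillin selection (AmpR), and the backbone also carries an f1 ori, an SV40 origin and poly(A) signal, and residual lac and T7/T3 cloning elements. Genomic RNA for packaging is driven by an RSV promoter fused to a truncated 5' LTR. This is followed by the Ψ packaging signal with a gag fragment, the RRE for Rev-dependent nuclear export, and the cPPT/CTS. A ΔU3 3' LTR inactivates LTR promoter activity after integration.

The payload is a single transcript driven by the spleen focus-forming virus (SFFV) LTR promoter, which is commonly chosen for strong expression in haematopoietic cells. The first cistron encodes rtTA3, the reverse tetracycline transactivator, which activates Tet-responsive promoters when doxycycline is present. An EMCV IRES then permits cap-independent translation of firefly luciferase (luc2). According to the construct name, luciferase is linked by a P2A self-cleaving peptide to the monomeric blue fluorescent protein mTagBFP; the P2A itself is not annotated, but it fits the short gap between the two reading frames. A WPRE downstream enhances transcript expression.

The construct serves as the transactivator component of a doxycycline-inducible expression system. Transduced cells can be enriched by flow cytometry using the blue fluorescence and followed in vivo by bioluminescence imaging. The associated work applied it to inducible transgene expression in patient-derived xenograft leukaemia models. A separate Tet-responsive construct is needed to supply the inducible transgene.
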