Features (pLannotate 1.2.2; 29 found; start..end, strand, type, name):
      5..231     +  promoter       RSV promoter: Rous sarcoma virus enhancer/promoter
    232..412     +  LTR            5' LTR (truncated): truncated 5' long terminal repeat (LTR) from HIV-1
    459..584     +  misc_feature   HIV-1 Ψ: packaging signal of human immunodeficiency virus type 1
    568..931     +  CDS            HIV-1 gag (fragment): gag protein from human immunodeficiency virus 1; gag
   1077..1310    +  misc_feature   RRE: The Rev response element (RRE) of HIV-1 allows for Rev-dependent mRNA export from the nucleus to the cytoplasm.
   1687..1787    +  CDS            Rev (fragment): human immunodeficiency virus 1 (HIV-1) Rev protein; rev; enhances nuclear export of unspliced and incompletely spliced viral mRNAs
   1806..1923    +  misc_feature   cPPT/CTS: central polypurine tract and central termination sequence of HIV-1
   1961..2362    +  promoter       SFFV promoter: spleen focus-forming virus long terminal repeat (LTR) promoter
   2388..3085    +  CDS            rtTA3 (fragment): reverse tetracycline transactivator 3 activates expression from Tet-responsive promoters in the presence of doxycycline
   3015..3125    +  CDS            VP48: 3 tandem repeats of the minimal activation domain of herpes simplex virus VP16 (Cheng et al., 2013)
   3256..3718    +  misc_feature   IRES: internal ribosome entry site (IRES) of the encephalomyocarditis virus (EMCV)
   3732..5381    +  CDS            luciferase: firefly luciferase synthetic luc2 version of the luciferase gene
   5466..6167    +  CDS            TagBFP: monomeric blue fluorescent protein mammalian codon-optimized
   6187..6775    +  misc_feature   WPRE: woodchuck hepatitis virus posttranscriptional regulatory element
   6792..6980    +  CDS            nef (fragment): NEF_HV1Z2 - Experimental evidence at protein level: Swiss-Prot protein existence level 1. Extracellular Nef protein targets CD4(+) T-lymphocytes for apoptosis by interacting with CXCR4 surface receptors. From Human immunodeficiency virus type 1 group M subtype D (isolate Z2/CDC-Z34) (HIV-1).
   6982..7215    +  LTR            3' LTR (ΔU3): self-inactivating 3' long terminal repeat (LTR) from HIV-1
   7287..7408    +  polyA_signal   SV40 poly(A) signal: SV40 polyadenylation signal
   7427..7562    +  rep_origin     SV40 ori: SV40 origin of replication
   7583..7601    -  promoter       T7 promoter: promoter for bacteriophage T7 RNA polymerase
   7609..7764    +  CDS            lacZα (fragment): LacZα fragment of β-galactosidase; lacZ fragment
   7769..8197    +  rep_origin     f1 ori (sequence partly withheld): f1 bacteriophage origin of replication; arrow indicates direction of (+) strand synthesis
   8250..8354    +  promoter       AmpR promoter: bla
   8355..9215    +  CDS            AmpR: β-lactamase; bla; confers resistance to ampicillin, carbenicillin, and related antibiotics
   9386..9974    +  rep_origin     ori: high-copy-number ColE1/pMB1/pBR322/pUC origin of replication
  10157..10249   +  CDS            lacI (fragment): lac repressor; lacI; The lac repressor binds to the lac operator to inhibit transcription in E. coli. This inhibition can be relieved by adding lactose or isopropyl-β-D-thiogalactopyranoside (IPTG).
  10262..10283   +  protein_bind   CAP binding site: CAP binding activates transcription in the presence of cAMP. E. coli catabolite activator protein
  10298..10328   +  promoter       lac promoter: promoter for the E. coli lac operon
  10336..10352   +  protein_bind   lac operator: The lac repressor binds to the lac operator to inhibit transcription in E. coli. This inhibition can be relieved by adding lactose or isopropyl-β-D-thiogalactopyranoside (IPTG). lac repressor encoded by lacI
  10397..10415   +  promoter       T3 promoter: promoter for bacteriophage T3 RNA polymerase
>Addgene plasmid #176027 | pRRL-SFFV-rtTA3-IRES-Luc-P2A-mtagBFP | addgene full sequence | sequence record 351264 | Addgene NGS Result
TTAATGTAGTCTTATGCAATACTCTTGTAGTCTTGCAACATGGTAACGATGAGTTAGCAACATGCCTTAC
AAGGAGAGAAAAAGCACCGTGCATGCCGATTGGTGGAAGTAAGGTGGTACGATCGTGCCTTATTAGGAAG
GCAACAGACGGGTCTGACATGGATTGGACGAACCACTGAATTGCCGCATTGCAGAGATATTGTATTTAAG
TGCCTAGCTCGATACATAAACGGGTCTCTCTGGTTAGACCAGATCTGAGCCTGGGAGCTCTCTGGCTAAC
TAGGGAACCCACTGCTTAAGCCTCAATAAAGCTTGCCTTGAGTGCTTCAAGTAGTGTGTGCCCGTCTGTT
GTGTGACTCTGGTAACTAGAGATCCCTCAGACCCTTTTAGTCAGTGTGGAAAATCTCTAGCAGTGGCGCC
CGAACAGGGACTTGAAAGCGAAAGGGAAACCAGAGGAGCTCTCTCGACGCAGGACTCGGCTTGCTGAAGC
GCGCACGGCAAGAGGCGAGGGGCGGCGACTGGTGAGTACGCCAAAAATTTTGACTAGCGGAGGCTAGAAG
GAGAGAGATGGGTGCGAGAGCGTCAGTATTAAGCGGGGGAGAATTAGATCGCGATGGGAAAAAATTCGGT
TAAGGCCAGGGGGAAAGAAAAAATATAAATTAAAACATATAGTATGGGCAAGCAGGGAGCTAGAACGATT
CGCAGTTAATCCTGGCCTGTTAGAAACATCAGAAGGCTGTAGACAAATACTGGGACAGCTACAACCATCC
CTTCAGACAGGATCAGAAGAACTTAGATCATTATATAATACAGTAGCAACCCTCTATTGTGTGCATCAAA
GGATAGAGATAAAAGACACCAAGGAAGCTTTAGACAAGATAGAGGAAGAGCAAAACAAAAGTAAGACCAC
CGCACAGCAAGCGGCCGCTGATCTTCAGACCTGGAGGAGGAGATATGAGGGACAATTGGAGAAGTGAATT
ATATAAATATAAAGTAGTAAAAATTGAACCATTAGGAGTAGCACCCACCAAGGCAAAGAGAAGAGTGGTG
CAGAGAGAAAAAAGAGCAGTGGGAATAGGAGCTTTGTTCCTTGGGTTCTTGGGAGCAGCAGGAAGCACTA
TGGGCGCAGCGTCAATGACGCTGACGGTACAGGCCAGACAATTATTGTCTGGTATAGTGCAGCAGCAGAA
CAATTTGCTGAGGGCTATTGAGGCGCAACAGCATCTGTTGCAACTCACAGTCTGGGGCATCAAGCAGCTC
CAGGCAAGAATCCTGGCTGTGGAAAGATACCTAAAGGATCAACAGCTCCTGGGGATTTGGGGTTGCTCTG
GAAAACTCATTTGCACCACTGCTGTGCCTTGGAATGCTAGTTGGAGTAATAAATCTCTGGAACAGATTTG
GAATCACACGACCTGGATGGAGTGGGACAGAGAAATTAACAATTACACAAGCTTAATACACTCCTTAATT
GAAGAATCGCAAAACCAGCAAGAAAAGAATGAACAAGAATTATTGGAATTAGATAAATGGGCAAGTTTGT
GGAATTGGTTTAACATAACAAATTGGCTGTGGTATATAAAATTATTCATAATGATAGTAGGAGGCTTGGT
AGGTTTAAGAATAGTTTTTGCTGTACTTTCTATAGTGAATAGAGTTAGGCAGGGATATTCACCATTATCG
TTTCAGACCCACCTCCCAACCCCGAGGGGACCCGACAGGCCCGAAGGAATAGAAGAAGAAGGTGGAGAGA
GAGACAGAGACAGATCCATTCGATTAGTGAACGGATCTCGACGGTATCGGTTAACTTTTAAAAGAAAAGG
GGGGATTGGGGGGTACAGTGCAGGGGAAAGAATAGTAGACATAATAGCAACAGACATACAAACTAAAGAA
TTACAAAAACAAATTACAAAAATTCAAAATTTTATCGATCACGAGACTAGCCTCGATCGAGCTAGCTGCA
GTAACGCCATTTTGCAAGGCATGGAAAAATACCAAACCAAGAATAGAGAAGTTCAGATCAAGGGCGGGTA
CATGAAAATAGCTAACGTTGGGCCAAACAGGATATCTGCGGTGAGCAGTTTCGGCCCCGGCCCGGGGCCA
AGAACAGATGGTCACCGCAGTTTCGGCCCCGGCCCGAGGCCAAGAACAGATGGTCCCCAGATATGGCCCA
ACCCTCAGCAGTTTCTTAAGACCCATCAGATGTTTCCAGGCTCCCCCAAGGACCTGAAATGACCCTGCGC
CTTATTTGAATTAACCAATCAGCCTGCTTCTCGCTTCTGTTCGCGCGCTTCTGCTTCCCGAGCTCTATAA
AAGAGCTCACAACCCCTCACTCGGCGCGCCAGTCCTCCGACAGACTGAGTCGGCCGGTGGATCTACCGGA
GCTAGGGATGTCTAGACTGGACAAGAGCAAAGTCATAAACGGAGCTCTGGAATTACTCAATGGTGTCGGT
ATCGAAGGCCTGACGACAAGGAAACTCGCTCAAAAGCTGGGAGTTGAGCAGCCTACCCTGTACTGGCACG
TGAAGAACAAGCGGGCCCTGCTCGATGCCCTGCCAATCGAGATGCTGGACAGGCATCATACCCACTTCTG
CCCCCTGGAAGGCGAGTCATGGCAAGACTTTCTGCGGAACAACGCCAAGTCATACCGCTGTGCTCTCCTC
TCACATCGCGACGGGGCTAAAGTGCATCTCGGCACCCGCCCAACAGAGAAACAGTACGAAACCCTGGAAA
ATCAGCTCGCGTTCCTGTGTCAGCAAGGCTTCTCCCTGGAGAACGCACTGTACGCTCTGTCCGCCGTGGG
CCACTTTACACTGGGCTGCGTATTGGAGGAACAGGAGCATCAAGTAGCAAAAGAGGAAAGAGAGACACCT
ACCACCGATTCTATGCCCCCACTTCTGAGACAAGCAATTGAGCTGTTCGACCGGCAGGGAGCCGAACCTG
CCTTCCTTTTCGGCCTGGAACTAATCATATGTGGCCTGGAGAAACAGCTAAAGTGCGAAAGCGGCGGGCC
GACCGACGCCCTTGACGATTTTGACTTAGACATGCTCCCAGCCGATGCCCTTGACGACTTTGACCTTGAT
ATGCTGCCTGCTGACGCTCTTGACGATTTTGACCTTGACATGCTCCCCGGGTAAGTCGAGGTTAACGAAT
TCCGCCCCCCCCCCCTAACGTTACTGGCCGAAGCCGCTTGGAATAAGGCCGGTGTGCGTTTGTCTATATG
TTATTTTCCACCATATTGCCGTCTTTTGGCAATGTGAGGGCCCGGAAACCTGGCCCTGTCTTCTTGACGA
GCATTCCTAGGGGTCTTTCCCCTCTCGCCAAAGGAATGCAAGGTCTGTTGAATGTCGTGAAGGAAGCAGT
TCCTCTGGAAGCTTCTTGAAGACAAACAACGTCTGTAGCGACCCTTTGCAGGCAGCGGAACCCCCCACCT
GGCGACAGGTGCCTCTGCGGCCAAAAGCCACGTGTATAAGATACACCTGCAAAGGCGGCACAACCCCAGT
GCCACGTTGTGAGTTGGATAGTTGTGGAAAGAGTCAAATGGCTCTCCTCAAGCGTATTCAACAAGGGGCT
GAAGGATGCCCAGAAGGTACCCCATTGTATGGGATCTGATCTGGGGCCTCGGTGCACATGCTTTACATGT
GTTTAGTCGAGGTTAAAAAAACGTCTAGGCCCCCCGAACCACGGGGACGTGGTTTTCCTTTGAAAAACAC
GATGATAATATGGCCACAACCATGGAAGATGCCAAAAACATTAAGAAGGGCCCAGCGCCATTCTACCCAC
TCGAAGACGGGACCGCCGGCGAGCAGCTGCACAAAGCCATGAAGCGCTACGCCCTGGTGCCCGGCACCAT
CGCCTTTACCGACGCACATATCGAGGTGGACATTACCTACGCCGAGTACTTCGAGATGAGCGTTCGGCTG
GCAGAAGCTATGAAGCGCTATGGGCTGAATACAAACCATCGGATCGTGGTGTGCAGCGAGAATAGCTTGC
AGTTCTTCATGCCCGTGTTGGGTGCCCTGTTCATCGGTGTGGCTGTGGCCCCAGCTAACGACATCTACAA
CGAGCGCGAGCTGCTGAACAGCATGGGCATCAGCCAGCCCACCGTCGTATTCGTGAGCAAGAAAGGGCTG
CAAAAGATCCTCAACGTGCAAAAGAAGCTACCGATCATACAAAAGATCATCATCATGGATAGCAAGACCG
ACTACCAGGGCTTCCAAAGCATGTACACCTTCGTGACTTCCCATTTGCCACCCGGCTTCAACGAGTACGA
CTTCGTGCCCGAGAGCTTCGACCGGGACAAAACCATCGCCCTGATCATGAACAGTAGTGGCAGTACCGGA
TTGCCCAAGGGCGTAGCCCTACCGCACCGCACCGCTTGTGTCCGATTCAGTCATGCCCGCGACCCCATCT
TCGGCAACCAGATCATCCCCGACACCGCTATCCTCAGCGTGGTGCCATTTCACCACGGCTTCGGCATGTT
CACCACGCTGGGCTACTTGATCTGCGGCTTTCGGGTCGTGCTCATGTACCGCTTCGAGGAGGAGCTATTC
TTGCGCAGCTTGCAAGACTATAAGATTCAATCTGCCCTGCTGGTGCCCACACTATTTAGCTTCTTCGCTA
AGAGCACTCTCATCGACAAGTACGACCTAAGCAACTTGCACGAGATCGCCAGCGGCGGGGCGCCGCTCAG
CAAGGAGGTAGGTGAGGCCGTGGCCAAACGCTTCCACCTACCAGGCATCCGCCAGGGCTACGGCCTGACA
GAAACAACCAGCGCCATTCTGATCACCCCCGAAGGGGACGACAAGCCTGGCGCAGTAGGCAAGGTGGTGC
CCTTCTTCGAGGCTAAGGTGGTGGACTTGGACACCGGTAAGACACTGGGTGTGAACCAGCGCGGCGAGCT
GTGCGTCCGTGGCCCCATGATCATGAGCGGCTACGTTAACAACCCCGAGGCTACAAACGCTCTCATCGAC
AAGGACGGCTGGCTGCACAGCGGCGACATCGCCTACTGGGACGAGGACGAGCACTTCTTCATCGTGGACC
GGCTGAAGAGCCTGATCAAATACAAGGGCTACCAGGTAGCCCCAGCCGAACTGGAGAGCATCCTGCTGCA
ACACCCCAACATCTTCGACGCCGGGGTCGCCGGCCTGCCCGACGACGATGCCGGCGAGCTGCCCGCCGCA
GTCGTCGTGCTGGAACACGGTAAAACCATGACCGAGAAGGAGATCGTGGACTATGTGGCCAGCCAGGTTA
CAACCGCCAAGAAGCTGCGCGGTGGTGTTGTGTTCGTGGACGAGGTGCCTAAAGGACTGACCGGCAAGTT
GGACGCCCGCAAGATCCGCGAGATTCTCATTAAGGCCAAGAAGGGCGGCAAGATCGCCGTGCTCGAGTCC
GGAGGAAGCGGAGCTACTAACTTCAGCCTGCTGAAGCAGGCTGGAGACGTGGAGGAGAACCCTGGACCTA
TGCATATGAGCGAGCTGATTAAGGAGAACATGCACATGAAGCTGTACATGGAGGGCACCGTGGACAACCA
TCACTTCAAGTGCACATCCGAGGGCGAAGGCAAGCCCTACGAGGGCACCCAGACCATGAGAATCAAGGTG
GTCGAGGGCGGCCCTCTCCCCTTCGCCTTCGACATCCTGGCTACTAGCTTCCTCTACGGCAGCAAGACCT
TCATCAACCACACCCAGGGCATCCCCGACTTCTTCAAGCAGTCCTTCCCTGAGGGCTTCACATGGGAGAG
AGTCACCACATACGAAGACGGGGGCGTGCTGACCGCTACCCAGGACACCAGCCTCCAGGACGGCTGCCTC
ATCTACAACGTCAAGATCAGAGGGGTGAACTTCACATCCAACGGCCCTGTGATGCAGAAGAAAACACTCG
GCTGGGAGGCCTTCACCGAGACGCTGTACCCCGCTGACGGCGGCCTGGAAGGCAGAAACGACATGGCCCT
GAAGCTCGTGGGCGGGAGCCATCTGATCGCAAACATCAAGACCACATATAGATCCAAGAAACCCGCTAAG
AACCTCAAGATGCCTGGCGTCTACTATGTGGACTACAGACTGGAAAGAATCAAGGAGGCCAACAACGAGA
CCTACGTCGAGCAGCACGAGGTGGCAGTGGCCAGATACTGCGACCTCCCTAGCAAACTGGGGCACAAGCT
TAATTAAGTCGACACGCGTCTGGAACAATCAACCTCTGGATTACAAAATTTGTGAAAGATTGACTGGTAT
TCTTAACTATGTTGCTCCTTTTACGCTATGTGGATACGCTGCTTTAATGCCTTTGTATCATGCTATTGCT
TCCCGTATGGCTTTCATTTTCTCCTCCTTGTATAAATCCTGGTTGCTGTCTCTTTATGAGGAGTTGTGGC
CCGTTGTCAGGCAACGTGGCGTGGTGTGCACTGTGTTTGCTGACGCAACCCCCACTGGTTGGGGCATTGC
CACCACCTGTCAGCTCCTTTCCGGGACTTTCGCTTTCCCCCTCCCTATTGCCACGGCGGAACTCATCGCC
GCCTGCCTTGCCCGCTGCTGGACAGGGGCTCGGCTGTTGGGCACTGACAATTCCGTGGTGTTGTCGGGGA
AGCTGACGTCCTTTCCATGGCTGCTCGCCTGTGTTGCCACCTGGATTCTGCGCGGGACGTCCTTCTGCTA
CGTCCCTTCGGCCCTCAATCCAGCGGACCTTCCTTCCCGCGGCCTGCTGCCGGCTCTGCGGCCTCTTCCG
CGTCTTCGCCTTCGCCCTCAGACGAGTCGGATCTCCCTTTGGGCCGCCTCCCCGCCTGGAATTAATTCTG
CAGTCGAGACCTAGAAAAACATGGAGCAATCACAAGTAGCAATACAGCAGCTACCAATGCTGATTGTGCC
TGGCTAGAAGCACAAGAGGAGGAGGAGGTGGGTTTTCCAGTCACACCTCAGGTACCTTTAAGACCAATGA
CTTACAAGGCAGCTGTAGATCTTAGCCACTTTTTAAAAGAAAAGGGGGGACTGGAAGGGCTAATTCACTC
CCAACGAAGACAAGATCTGCTTTTTGCTTGTACTGGGTCTCTCTGGTTAGACCAGATCTGAGCCTGGGAG
CTCTCTGGCTAACTAGGGAACCCACTGCTTAAGCCTCAATAAAGCTTGCCTTGAGTGCTTCAAGTAGTGT
GTGCCCGTCTGTTGTGTGACTCTGGTAACTAGAGATCCCTCAGACCCTTTTAGTCAGTGTGGAAAATCTC
TAGCAGTAGTAGTTCATGTCATCTTATTATTCAGTATTTATAACTTGCAAAGAAATGAATATCAGAGAGT
GAGAGGAACTTGTTTATTGCAGCTTATAATGGTTACAAATAAAGCAATAGCATCACAAATTTCACAAATA
AAGCATTTTTTTCACTGCATTCTAGTTGTGGTTTGTCCAAACTCATCAATGTATCTTATCATGTCTGGCT
CTAGCTATCCCGCCCCTAACTCCGCCCAGTTCCGCCCATTCTCCGCCCCATGGCTGACTAATTTTTTTTA
TTTATGCAGAGGCCGAGGCCGCCTCGGCCTCTGAGCTATTCCAGAAGTAGTGAGGAGGCTTTTTTGGAGG
CCTAGGGACGTACCCAATTCGCCCTATAGTGAGTCGTATTACGCGCGCTCACTGGCCGTCGTTTTACAAC
GTCGTGACTGGGAAAACCCTGGCGTTACCCAACTTAATCGCCTTGCAGCACATCCCCCTTTCGCCAGCTG
GCGTAATAGCGAAGAGGCCCGCACCGATCGCCCTTCCCAACAGTTGCGCAGCCTGAATGGCGAATGGG
[124 nt withheld, positions 7769-7892]
C
[91 nt withheld, positions 7894-7984]
A
[49 nt withheld, positions 7986-8034]
CCTTTGACGTTGGAGTCCACGTTCTTT
[37 nt withheld, positions 8062-8098]
ACCCTATCTCGGTCTATTCTTTTGATTTATAAGGGATTTTGCCGATTTCGGCCTATTGGTTAAAAAATGA
GCTGATTTAACAAAAATTTAACGCGAATTTTAACAAAATATTAACGCTTACAATTTAGGTGGCACTTTTC
GGGGAAATGTGCGCGGAACCCCTATTTGTTTATTTTTCTAAATACATTCAAATATGTATCCGCTCATGAG
ACAATAACCCTGATAAATGCTTCAATAATATTGAAAAAGGAAGAGTATGAGTATTCAACATTTCCGTGTC
GCCCTTATTCCCTTTTTTGCGGCATTTTGCCTTCCTGTTTTTGCTCACCCAGAAACGCTGGTGAAAGTAA
AAGATGCTGAAGATCAGTTGGGTGCACGAGTGGGTTACATCGAACTGGATCTCAACAGCGGTAAGATCCT
TGAGAGTTTTCGCCCCGAAGAACGTTTTCCAATGATGAGCACTTTTAAAGTTCTGCTATGTGGCGCGGTA
TTATCCCGTATTGACGCCGGGCAAGAGCAACTCGGTCGCCGCATACACTATTCTCAGAATGACTTGGTTG
AGTACTCACCAGTCACAGAAAAGCATCTTACGGATGGCATGACAGTAAGAGAATTATGCAGTGCTGCCAT
AACCATGAGTGATAACACTGCGGCCAACTTACTTCTGACAACGATCGGAGGACCGAAGGAGCTAACCGCT
TTTTTGCACAACATGGGGGATCATGTAACTCGCCTTGATCGTTGGGAACCGGAGCTGAATGAAGCCATAC
CAAACGACGAGCGTGACACCACGATGCCTGTAGCAATGGCAACAACGTTGCGCAAACTATTAACTGGCGA
ACTACTTACTCTAGCTTCCCGGCAACAATTAATAGACTGGATGGAGGCGGATAAAGTTGCAGGACCACTT
CTGCGCTCGGCCCTTCCGGCTGGCTGGTTTATTGCTGATAAATCTGGAGCCGGTGAGCGTGGGTCTCGCG
GTATCATTGCAGCACTGGGGCCAGATGGTAAGCCCTCCCGTATCGTAGTTATCTACACGACGGGGAGTCA
GGCAACTATGGATGAACGAAATAGACAGATCGCTGAGATAGGTGCCTCACTGATTAAGCATTGGTAACTG
TCAGACCAAGTTTACTCATATATACTTTAGATTGATTTAAAACTTCATTTTTAATTTAAAAGGATCTAGG
TGAAGATCCTTTTTGATAATCTCATGACCAAAATCCCTTAACGTGAGTTTTCGTTCCACTGAGCGTCAGA
CCCCGTAGAAAAGATCAAAGGATCTTCTTGAGATCCTTTTTTTCTGCGCGTAATCTGCTGCTTGCAAACA
AAAAAACCACCGCTACCAGCGGTGGTTTGTTTGCCGGATCAAGAGCTACCAACTCTTTTTCCGAAGGTAA
CTGGCTTCAGCAGAGCGCAGATACCAAATACTGTTCTTCTAGTGTAGCCGTAGTTAGGCCACCACTTCAA
GAACTCTGTAGCACCGCCTACATACCTCGCTCTGCTAATCCTGTTACCAGTGGCTGCTGCCAGTGGCGAT
AAGTCGTGTCTTACCGGGTTGGACTCAAGACGATAGTTACCGGATAAGGCGCAGCGGTCGGGCTGAACGG
GGGGTTCGTGCACACAGCCCAGCTTGGAGCGAACGACCTACACCGAACTGAGATACCTACAGCGTGAGCT
ATGAGAAAGCGCCACGCTTCCCGAAGGGAGAAAGGCGGACAGGTATCCGGTAAGCGGCAGGGTCGGAACA
GGAGAGCGCACGAGGGAGCTTCCAGGGGGAAACGCCTGGTATCTTTATAGTCCTGTCGGGTTTCGCCACC
TCTGACTTGAGCGTCGATTTTTGTGATGCTCGTCAGGGGGGCGGAGCCTATGGAAAAACGCCAGCAACGC
GGCCTTTTTACGGTTCCTGGCCTTTTGCTGGCCTTTTGCTCACATGTTCTTTCCTGCGTTATCCCCTGAT
TCTGTGGATAACCGTATTACCGCCTTTGAGTGAGCTGATACCGCTCGCCGCAGCCGAACGACCGAGCGCA
GCGAGTCAGTGAGCGAGGAAGCGGAAGAGCGCCCAATACGCAAACCGCCTCTCCCCGCGCGTTGGCCGAT
TCATTAATGCAGCTGGCACGACAGGTTTCCCGACTGGAAAGCGGGCAGTGAGCGCAACGCAATTAATGTG
AGTTAGCTCACTCATTAGGCACCCCAGGCTTTACACTTTATGCTTCCGGCTCGTATGTTGTGTGGAATTG
TGAGCGGATAACAATTTCACACAGGAAACAGCTATGACCATGATTACGCCAAGCGCGCAATTAACCCTCA
CTAAAGGGAACAAAAGCTGGAGCTGCAAGC
